Addgene plasmid #232312: mEtfdh CRISPR_1
Purpose: Mouse Etfdh Gene Knockout (gRNA 1)
Depositing lab: Ivan Topisirovic. Depositing organization: McGill University. Publication: Mitochondrial ETF insufficiency drives neoplastic growth by selectively optimizing cancer bioenergetics. Papadopoli D, Palia R, Jovanovic P, Tabariès S, Ciccolini E, Sabourin V, Igelmann S, McLaughlan S, Zhan L, Kim H, Chekkal N, Szkop KJ, Bertomeu T, Zeng J, Vassalakis J, Afzali F, Mzoughi S, Guccione E, Tyers M, Avizonis D, Larsson O, Postovit LM, Djuranovic S, Ursini-Siegel J, Siegel PM, Pollak M, Topisirovic I. bioRxiv 2024.10.25.620155 10.1101/2024.10.25.620155.
Backbone
  Vector backbone: LentiCRISPRv2GFP
  Vector type: Lentiviral
  Selectable markers: GFP
Growth in bacteria
  Bacterial resistance: Ampicillin, 100 μg/mL
  Growth temperature: 37°C
  Growth strain: NEB Stable
  Copy number: Unknown
Gene/Insert
  Gene/Insert name: Etfdh-targeting gRNA (alt name: Etfqo)
  gRNA/shRNA sequence: AAACATTTTTATGCAGCGTATC
  Species: M. musculus (mouse)
  Insert size (bp): 23
  Entrez Gene: Etfdh (a.k.a. 0610010I20Rik)
  Cloning method: Restriction Enzyme; 5′ cloning site Unknown (unknown if destroyed); 3′ cloning site N/A (unknown if destroyed)
  Sequencing primers: 5′ N/A
Terms and licenses: Academic/Nonprofit Terms; Industry Terms: Not Available to Industry
Depositor comments: Please visit https://doi.org/10.1101/2024.10.25.620155 for bioRxiv preprint.
How to cite: mEtfdh CRISPR_1 was a gift from Ivan Topisirovic (Addgene plasmid # 232312 ; http://n2t.net/addgene:232312 ; RRID:Addgene_232312)
