[The description below was written by a language model from this plasmid's Addgene catalogue record and pLannotate feature annotations shown in this document.]
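Description:
mEtfdh CRISPR_1 is a lentiviral all-in-one CRISPR/Cas9 plasmid built on the LentiCRISPRv2GFP backbone and designed to knock out the mouse Etfdh gene (also called Etfqo), which encodes electron transfer flavoprotein dehydrogenase. It is the first of what the name suggests is a set of guides against this target. The roughly 13.1 kb plasmid is propagated in E. coli through a high-copy ColE1/pUC-type origin with ampicillin resistance, and a recombination-deficient strain is recorded for growth, as is usual for LTR-containing vectors. The backbone outside the viral region also carries an f1 origin and an SV40/EM7-driven bleomycin/Zeocin resistance cassette, although the record lists GFP as the only selectable marker.

The transfer cassette has a third-generation, self-inactivating layout. A CMV enhancer/promoter fused to a truncated 5' LTR drives genomic RNA production in packaging cells. It is followed by the HIV-1 Ψ packaging signal, a gag fragment, the RRE, the cPPT/CTS, a WPRE and a ΔU3 3' LTR. Within this frame, a human U6 Pol III promoter expresses the short Etfdh-targeting spacer fused to the S. pyogenes gRNA scaffold. An EF-1α core promoter drives S. pyogenes Cas9 with EGFP downstream in the same orientation. The element joining Cas9 and EGFP is not annotated in the feature table, though a short gap lies between the two coding sequences.

After packaging and transduction of mouse cells, Cas9 and the guide introduce double-strand breaks in Etfdh. Transduced cells can be identified or sorted by green fluorescence rather than by drug selection. The associated work concerns mitochondrial ETF insufficiency and cancer cell bioenergetics.
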