Features (pLannotate 1.2.2; 33 found; start..end, strand, type, name):
     41..370     -  promoter       SV40 promoter: SV40 enhancer and early promoter
    384..812     -  rep_origin     f1 ori (sequence partly withheld): f1 bacteriophage origin of replication; arrow indicates direction of (+) strand synthesis
    833..854     -  promoter       SV40 promoter (fragment): SV40 enhancer and early promoter
    858..1082    -  polyA_signal   bGH poly(A) signal: bovine growth hormone polyadenylation signal
   1114..1347    -  LTR            3' LTR (ΔU3): self-inactivating 3' long terminal repeat (LTR) from HIV-1
   1349..1368    -  misc_feature   cPPT/CTS (fragment): central polypurine tract and central termination sequence of HIV-1
   1419..2007    -  misc_feature   WPRE: woodchuck hepatitis virus posttranscriptional regulatory element
   2026..2742    -  CDS            EGFP: EGFP is a basic (constitutively fluorescent) green fluorescent protein published in 1996, derived from Aequorea victoria. It is reported to be a rapidly-maturing weak dimer with moderate acid sensitivity.
   2881..6984    -  CDS            Cas9: Cas9 (Csn1) endonuclease from the Streptococcus pyogenes Type II CRISPR/Cas system generates RNA-guided double strand breaks in DNA
   7009..7220    -  promoter       EF-1α core promoter: core promoter for human elongation factor EF-1α
   7246..7264    -  CDS            small t antigen (fragment): SV40 (simian virus 40) small t antigen
   7282..7357    -  misc_RNA       gRNA scaffold: guide RNA scaffold for the Streptococcus pyogenes CRISPR/Cas9 system
   7387..7627    -  promoter       U6 promoter: RNA polymerase III promoter for human U6 snRNA
   7678..7795    -  misc_feature   cPPT/CTS: central polypurine tract and central termination sequence of HIV-1
   7845..7945    -  CDS            Rev (fragment): human immunodeficiency virus 1 (HIV-1) Rev protein; rev; enhances nuclear export of unspliced and incompletely spliced viral mRNAs
   8322..8555    -  misc_feature   RRE: The Rev response element (RRE) of HIV-1 allows for Rev-dependent mRNA export from the nucleus to the cytoplasm.
   8701..9064    -  CDS            HIV-1 gag (fragment): gag protein from human immunodeficiency virus 1; gag
   9048..9173    -  misc_feature   HIV-1 Ψ: packaging signal of human immunodeficiency virus type 1
   9220..9400    -  LTR            5' LTR (truncated): truncated 5' long terminal repeat (LTR) from HIV-1
   9418..9617    -  promoter       CMV promoter: human cytomegalovirus (CMV) immediate early promoter
   9618..9997    -  enhancer       CMV enhancer: human cytomegalovirus immediate early enhancer
  10152..10204   +  misc_feature   bom (fragment): basis of mobility region from pBR322
  10263..10367   +  promoter       AmpR promoter: bla
  10368..11228   +  CDS            AmpR: β-lactamase; bla; confers resistance to ampicillin, carbenicillin, and related antibiotics
  11399..11987   +  rep_origin     ori: high-copy-number ColE1/pMB1/pBR322/pUC origin of replication
  12170..12262   +  CDS            lacI (fragment): lac repressor; lacI; The lac repressor binds to the lac operator to inhibit transcription in E. coli. This inhibition can be relieved by adding lactose or isopropyl-β-D-thiogalactopyranoside (IPTG).
  12275..12296   +  protein_bind   CAP binding site: CAP binding activates transcription in the presence of cAMP. E. coli catabolite activator protein
  12311..12341   +  promoter       lac promoter: promoter for the E. coli lac operon
  12345..12367   +  protein_bind   lac operator (fragment): The lac repressor binds to the lac operator to inhibit transcription in E. coli. This inhibition can be relieved by adding lactose or isopropyl-β-D-thiogalactopyranoside (IPTG). lac repressor encoded by lacI
  12438..12559   -  polyA_signal   SV40 poly(A) signal: SV40 polyadenylation signal
  12554..12679   -  CDS            ble (fragment): BLE_KLEPN - Experimental evidence at protein level: Swiss-Prot protein existence level 1. Binding protein with a strong affinity to the bleomycin family of antibiotics. Binds to CL990; an antimitotic-antibiotic compound. From Klebsiella pneumoniae.
  12689..13063   -  CDS            BleoR: antibiotic-binding protein; Sh ble from Streptoalloteichus hindustanus; confers resistance to bleomycin, phleomycin, and Zeocin™
  13082..13129   -  promoter       EM7 promoter: synthetic bacterial promoter&nbsp
>Addgene plasmid #232312 | mEtfdh CRISPR_1 | addgene full sequence | sequence record 466602 | Addgene NGS Result
GATCAGATCCGAAAATGGATATACAAGCTCCCGGGAGCTTTTTGCAAAAGCCTAGGCCTCCAAAAAAGCC
TCCTCACTACTTCTGGAATAGCTCAGAGGCAGAGGCGGCCTCGGCCTCTGCATAAATAAAAAAAATTAGT
CAGCCATGGGGCGGAGAATGGGCGGAACTGGGCGGAGTTAGGGGCGGGATGGGCGGAGTTAGGGGCGGGA
CTATGGTTGCTGACTAATTGAGATGCATGCTTTGCATACTTCTGCCTGCTGGGGAGCCTGGGGACTTTCC
ACACCTGGTTGCTGACTAATTGAGATGCATGCTTTGCATACTTCTGCCTGCTGGGGAGCCTGGGGACTTT
CCACACCCTAACTGACACACATTCCACAGAATTAATTCGCGTTAAATTTTTGTTAAATCAGCTCATTTTT
TAACCAATAGGCCGAAATCGGCAAAATCCCTTATAAATCAAAAGAATAGACCGAGATAGGGT
[37 nt withheld, positions 483-519]
AAAGAACGTGGACTCCAACGTCAAAGG
[49 nt withheld, positions 547-595]
T
[91 nt withheld, positions 597-687]
G
[124 nt withheld, positions 689-812]
GGGGATACCCCCTAGAGCCCCAGCTGGTTCTTTCCGCCTCAGAAGCCATAGAGCCCACCGCATCCCCAGC
ATGCCTGCTATTGTCTTCCCAATCCTCCCCCTTGCTGTCCTGCCCCACCCCACCCCCCAGAATAGAATGA
CACCTACTCAGACAATGCGATGCAATTTCCTCATTTTATTAGGAAAGGACAGTGGGAGTGGCACCTTCCA
GGGTCAAGGAAGGCACGGGGGAGGGGCAAACAACAGATGGCTGGCAACTAGAAGGCACAGTCGAGGCTGA
TCAGCGGGTTTAAACGGGCCCTGCTAGAGATTTTCCACACTGACTAAAAGGGTCTGAGGGATCTCTAGTT
ACCAGAGTCACACAACAGACGGGCACACACTACTTGAAGCACTCAAGGCAAGCTTTATTGAGGCTTAAGC
AGTGGGTTCCCTAGTTAGCCAGAGAGCTCCCAGGCTCAGATCTGGTCTAACCAGAGAGACCCAGTACAAG
CAAAAAGCAGATCTTGTCTTCGTTGGGAGTGAATTAGCCCTTCCAGTCCCCCCTTTTCTTTTAAAAAGTG
GCTAAGATCTACAGCTGCCTTGTAAGTCATTGGTCTTAAAGTCGACGCGGGGAGGCGGCCCAAAGGGAGA
TCCGACTCGTCTGAGGGCGAAGGCGAAGACGCGGAAGAGGCCGCAGAGCCGGCAGCAGGCCGCGGGAAGG
AAGGTCCGCTGGATTGAGGGCCGAAGGGACGTAGCAGAAGGACGTCCCGCGCAGAATCCAGGTGGCAACA
CAGGCGAGCAGCCAAGGAAAGGACGATGATTTCCCCGACAACACCACGGAATTGTCAGTGCCCAACAGCC
GAGCCCCTGTCCAGCAGCGGGCAAGGCAGGCGGCGATGAGTTCCGCCGTGGCAATAGGGAGGGGGAAAGC
GAAAGTCCCGGAAAGGAGCTGACAGGTGGTGGCAATGCCCCAACCAGTGGGGGTTGCGTCAGCAAACACA
GTGCACACCACGCCACGTTGCCTGACAACGGGCCACAACTCCTCATAAAGAGACAGCAACCAGGATTTAT
ACAAGGAGGAGAAAATGAAAGCCATACGGGAAGCAATAGCATGATACAAAGGCATTAAAGCAGCGTATCC
ACATAGCGTAAAAGGAGCAACATAGTTAAGAATACCAGTCAATCTTTCACAAATTTTGTAATCCAGAGGT
TGATTGTCGACTTAACGCGTTTACTTGTACAGCTCGTCCATGCCGAGAGTGATCCCGGCGGCGGTCACGA
ACTCCAGCAGGACCATGTGATCGCGCTTCTCGTTGGGGTCTTTGCTCAGGGCGGACTGGGTGCTCAGGTA
GTGGTTGTCGGGCAGCAGCACGGGGCCGTCGCCGATGGGGGTGTTCTGCTGGTAGTGGTCGGCGAGCTGC
ACGCTGCCGTCCTCGATGTTGTGGCGGATCTTGAAGTTCACCTTGATGCCGTTCTTCTGCTTGTCGGCCA
TGATATAGACGTTGTGGCTGTTGTAGTTGTACTCCAGCTTGTGCCCCAGGATGTTGCCGTCCTCCTTGAA
GTCGATGCCCTTCAGCTCGATGCGGTTCACCAGGGTGTCGCCCTCGAACTTCACCTCGGCGCGGGTCTTG
TAGTTGCCGTCGTCCTTGAAGAAGATGGTGCGCTCCTGGACGTAGCCTTCGGGCATGGCGGACTTGAAGA
AGTCGTGCTGCTTCATGTGGTCGGGGTAGCGGCTGAAGCACTGCACGCCGTAGGTCAGGGTGGTCACGAG
GGTGGGCCAGGGCACGGGCAGCTTGCCGGTGGTGCAGATGAACTTCAGGGTCAGCTTGCCGTAGGTGGCA
TCGCCCTCGCCCTCGCCGGACACGCTGAACTTGTGGCCGTTTACGTCGCCGTCCAGCTCGACCAGGATGG
GCACCACCCCGGTGAACAGCTCTTCGCCCTTAGACACCATCGGTCCAGGATTCTCTTCGACATCTCCGGC
TTGTTTCAGCAGAGAGAAGTTTGTTGCGCCGGATCCCTTATCGTCATCGTCTTTGTAATCTTTCTTCTTC
TTAGCCTGTCCAGCCTTCTTTGTGGCGGCAGGTCGCTTGTCGCCTCCCAGCTGAGACAGGTCGATCCGTG
TCTCGTACAGGCCGGTGATGCTCTGGTGGATCAGGGTGGCGTCCAGCACCTCTTTGGTGCTGGTGTACCT
CTTCCGGTCGATGGTGGTGTCAAAGTACTTGAAGGCGGCAGGGGCTCCCAGATTGGTCAGGGTAAACAGG
TGGATGATATTCTCGGCCTGCTCTCTGATGGGCTTATCCCGGTGCTTGTTGTAGGCGGACAGCACTTTGT
CCAGATTAGCGTCGGCCAGGATCACTCTCTTGGAGAACTCGCTGATCTGCTCGATGATCTCGTCCAGGTA
GTGCTTGTGCTGTTCCACAAACAGCTGTTTCTGCTCATTATCCTCGGGGGAGCCCTTCAGCTTCTCATAG
TGGCTGGCCAGGTACAGGAAGTTCACATATTTGGAGGGCAGGGCCAGTTCGTTTCCCTTCTGCAGTTCGC
CGGCAGAGGCCAGCATTCTCTTCCGGCCGTTTTCCAGCTCGAACAGGGAGTACTTAGGCAGCTTGATGAT
CAGGTCCTTTTTCACTTCTTTGTAGCCCTTGGCTTCCAGAAAGTCGATGGGATTCTTCTCGAAGCTGCTT
CTTTCCATGATGGTGATCCCCAGCAGCTCTTTCACACTCTTCAGTTTCTTGGACTTGCCCTTTTCCACTT
TGGCCACCACCAGCACAGAATAGGCCACGGTGGGGCTGTCGAAGCCGCCGTACTTCTTAGGGTCCCAGTC
CTTCTTTCTGGCGATCAGCTTATCGCTGTTCCTCTTGGGCAGGATAGACTCTTTGCTGAAGCCGCCTGTC
TGCACCTCGGTCTTTTTCACGATATTCACTTGGGGCATGCTCAGCACTTTCCGCACGGTGGCAAAATCCC
GGCCCTTATCCCACACGATCTCCCCGGTTTCGCCGTTTGTCTCGATCAGAGGCCGCTTCCGGATCTCGCC
GTTGGCCAGGGTAATCTCGGTCTTGAAAAAGTTCATGATGTTGCTGTAGAAGAAGTACTTGGCGGTAGCC
TTGCCGATTTCCTGCTCGCTCTTGGCGATCATCTTCCGCACGTCGTACACCTTGTAGTCGCCGTACACGA
ACTCGCTTTCCAGCTTAGGGTACTTTTTGATCAGGGCGGTTCCCACGACGGCGTTCAGGTAGGCGTCGTG
GGCGTGGTGGTAGTTGTTGATCTCGCGCACTTTGTAAAACTGGAAATCCTTCCGGAAATCGGACACCAGC
TTGGACTTCAGGGTGATCACTTTCACTTCCCGGATCAGCTTGTCATTCTCGTCGTACTTAGTGTTCATCC
GGGAGTCCAGGATCTGTGCCACGTGCTTTGTGATCTGCCGGGTTTCCACCAGCTGTCTCTTGATGAAGCC
GGCCTTATCCAGTTCGCTCAGGCCGCCTCTCTCGGCCTTGGTCAGATTGTCGAACTTTCTCTGGGTAATC
AGCTTGGCGTTCAGCAGCTGCCGCCAGTAGTTCTTCATCTTCTTCACGACCTCTTCGGAGGGCACGTTGT
CGCTCTTGCCCCGGTTCTTGTCGCTTCTGGTCAGCACCTTGTTGTCGATGGAGTCGTCCTTCAGAAAGCT
CTGAGGCACGATATGGTCCACATCGTAGTCGGACAGCCGGTTGATGTCCAGTTCCTGGTCCACGTACATA
TCCCGCCCATTCTGCAGGTAGTACAGGTACAGCTTCTCGTTCTGCAGCTGGGTGTTTTCCACGGGGTGTT
CTTTCAGGATCTGGCTGCCCAGCTCTTTGATGCCCTCTTCGATCCGCTTCATTCTCTCGCGGCTGTTCTT
CTGTCCCTTCTGGGTGGTCTGGTTCTCTCTGGCCATTTCGATCACGATGTTCTCGGGCTTGTGCCGGCCC
ATCACTTTCACGAGCTCGTCCACCACCTTCACTGTCTGCAGGATGCCCTTCTTAATGGCGGGGCTGCCGG
CCAGATTGGCAATGTGCTCGTGCAGGCTATCGCCCTGGCCGGACACCTGGGCTTTCTGGATGTCCTCTTT
AAAGGTCAGGCTGTCGTCGTGGATCAGCTGCATGAAGTTTCTGTTGGCGAAGCCGTCGGACTTCAGGAAA
TCCAGGATTGTCTTGCCGGACTGCTTGTCCCGGATGCCGTTGATCAGCTTCCGGCTCAGCCTGCCCCAGC
CGGTGTATCTCCGCCGCTTCAGCTGCTTCATCACTTTGTCGTCGAACAGGTGGGCATAGGTTTTCAGCCG
TTCCTCGATCATCTCTCTGTCCTCAAACAGTGTCAGGGTCAGCACGATATCTTCCAGAATGTCCTCGTTT
TCCTCATTGTCCAGGAAGTCCTTGTCCTTGATAATTTTCAGCAGATCGTGGTATGTGCCCAGGGAGGCGT
TGAACCGATCTTCCACGCCGGAGATTTCCACGGAGTCGAAGCACTCGATTTTCTTGAAGTAGTCCTCTTT
CAGCTGCTTCACGGTCACTTTCCGGTTGGTCTTGAACAGCAGGTCCACGATGGCCTTTTTCTGCTCGCCG
CTCAGGAAGGCGGGCTTTCTCATTCCCTCGGTCACGTATTTCACTTTGGTCAGCTCGTTATACACGGTGA
AGTACTCGTACAGCAGGCTGTGCTTGGGCAGCACCTTCTCGTTGGGCAGGTTCTTATCGAAGTTGGTCAT
CCGCTCGATGAAGCTCTGGGCGGAAGCGCCCTTGTCCACCACTTCCTCGAAGTTCCAGGGGGTGATGGTT
TCCTCGCTCTTTCTGGTCATCCAGGCGAATCTGCTGTTTCCCCTGGCCAGAGGGCCCACGTAGTAGGGGA
TGCGGAAGGTCAGGATCTTCTCGATCTTTTCCCGGTTGTCCTTCAGGAATGGGTAAAAATCTTCCTGCCG
CCGCAGAATGGCGTGCAGCTCTCCCAGGTGGATCTGGTGGGGGATGCTGCCGTTGTCGAAGGTCCGCTGC
TTCCGCAGCAGGTCCTCTCTGTTCAGCTTCACGAGCAGTTCCTCGGTGCCGTCCATCTTTTCCAGGATGG
GCTTGATGAACTTGTAGAACTCTTCCTGGCTGGCTCCGCCGTCAATGTAGCCGGCGTAGCCGTTCTTGCT
CTGGTCGAAGAAAATCTCTTTGTACTTCTCAGGCAGCTGCTGCCGCACGAGAGCTTTCAGCAGGGTCAGG
TCCTGGTGGTGCTCGTCGTATCTCTTGATCATAGAGGCGCTCAGGGGGGCCTTGGTGATCTCGGTGTTCA
CTCTCAGGATGTCGCTCAGCAGGATGGCGTCGGACAGGTTCTTGGCGGCCAGAAACAGGTCGGCGTACTG
GTCGCCGATCTGGGCCAGCAGGTTGTCCAGGTCGTCGTCGTAGGTGTCCTTGCTCAGCTGCAGTTTGGCA
TCCTCGGCCAGGTCGAAGTTGCTCTTGAAGTTGGGGGTCAGGCCCAGGCTCAGGGCAATCAGGTTTCCGA
ACAGGCCATTCTTCTTCTCGCCGGGCAGCTGGGCGATCAGATTTTCCAGCCGTCTGCTCTTGCTCAGTCT
GGCAGACAGGATGGCCTTGGCGTCCACGCCGCTGGCGTTGATGGGGTTTTCCTCGAACAGCTGGTTGTAG
GTCTGCACCAGCTGGATGAACAGCTTGTCCACGTCGCTGTTGTCGGGGTTCAGGTCGCCCTCGATCAGGA
AGTGGCCCCGGAACTTGATCATGTGGGCCAGGGCCAGATAGATCAGCCGCAGGTCGGCCTTGTCGGTGCT
GTCCACCAGTTTCTTTCTCAGGTGGTAGATGGTGGGGTACTTCTCGTGGTAGGCCACCTCGTCCACGATG
TTGCCGAAGATGGGGTGCCGCTCGTGCTTCTTATCCTCTTCCACCAGGAAGGACTCTTCCAGTCTGTGGA
AGAAGCTGTCGTCCACCTTGGCCATCTCGTTGCTGAAGATCTCTTGCAGATAGCAGATCCGGTTCTTCCG
TCTGGTGTATCTTCTTCTGGCGGTTCTCTTCAGCCGGGTGGCCTCGGCTGTTTCGCCGCTGTCGAACAGC
AGGGCTCCGATCAGGTTCTTCTTGATGCTGTGCCGGTCGGTGTTGCCCAGCACCTTGAATTTCTTGCTGG
GCACCTTGTACTCGTCGGTGATCACGGCCCAGCCCACAGAGTTGGTGCCGATGTCCAGGCCGATGCTGTA
CTTCTTGTCCATGGTGGCAGCGCTCTAGAACCGGTCCTGTGTTCTGGCGGCAAACCCGTTGCGAAAAAGA
ACGTTCACGGCGACTACTGCACTTATATACGGTTCTCCCCCACCCTCGGGAAAAAGGCGGAGCCAGTACA
CGACATCACTTTCCCAGTTTACCCCGCGCCACCTTCTCTAGGCACCGGATCAATTGCCGACCCCTCCCCC
CAACTTCTCGGGGACTGTGGGCGATGTGCGCTCTGCCCACTGACGGGCACCGGAGCCAATTCCCACTCCT
TTCAAGACCTAGCTAGCGAATTCAAAAAAGCACCGACTCGGTGCCACTTTTTCAAGTTGATAACGGACTA
GCCTTATTTTAACTTGCTATTTCTAGCTCTAAAACATTTTTATGCAGCGTATCACCGGTGTTTCGTCCTT
TCCACAAGATATATAAAGCCAAGAAATCGAAATACTTTCAAGTTACGGTAAGCATATGATAGTCCATTTT
AAAACATAATTTTAAAACTGCAAACTACCCAAGAAATTATTACTTTCTACGTCACGTATTTTGTACTAAT
ATCTTTGTGTTTACAGTCAAATTAATTCTAATTATCTCTCTAACAGCCTTGTATCGTATATGCAAATATG
AAGGAATCATGGGAAATAGGCCCTCGGTACCTTAATTAACCAAACTGGATCTCTGCTGTCCCTGTAATAA
ACCCGAAAATTTTGAATTTTTGTAATTTGTTTTTGTAATTCTTTAGTTTGTATGTCTGTTGCTATTATGT
CTACTATTCTTTCCCCTGCACTGTACCCCCCAATCCCCCCTTTTCTTTTAAAATTGTGGATGAATACTGC
CATTTGTCTGCAGAATTGGCGCACGCAGTGCCGATCCGTTCACTAATCGAATGGATCTGTCTCTGTCTCT
CTCTCCACCTTCTTCTTCTATTCCTTCGGGCCTGTCGGGTCCCCTCGGGGTTGGGAGGTGGGTCTGAAAC
GATAATGGTGAATATCCCTGCCTAACTCTATTCACTATAGAAAGTACAGCAAAAACTATTCTTAAACCTA
CCAAGCCTCCTACTATCATTATGAATAATTTTATATACCACAGCCAATTTGTTATGTTAAACCAATTCCA
CAAACTTGCCCATTTATCTAATTCCAATAATTCTTGTTCATTCTTTTCTTGCTGGTTTTGCGATTCTTCA
ATTAAGGAGTGTATTAAGCTTGTGTAATTGTTAATTTCTCTGTCCCACTCCATCCAGGTCGTGTGATTCC
AAATCTGTTCCAGAGATTTATTACTCCAACTAGCATTCCAAGGCACAGCAGTGGTGCAAATGAGTTTTCC
AGAGCAACCCCAAATCCCCAGGAGCTGTTGATCCTTTAGGTATCTTTCCACAGCCAGGATTCTTGCCTGG
AGCTGCTTGATGCCCCAGACTGTGAGTTGCAACAGATGCTGTTGCGCCTCAATAGCCCTCAGCAAATTGT
TCTGCTGCTGCACTATACCAGACAATAATTGTCTGGCCTGTACCGTCAGCGTCATTGACGCTGCGCCCAT
AGTGCTTCCTGCTGCTCCCAAGAACCCAAGGAACAAAGCTCCTATTCCCACTGCTCTTTTTTCTCTCTGC
ACCACTCTTCTCTTTGCCTTGGTGGGTGCTACTCCTAATGGTTCAATTTTTACTACTTTATATTTATATA
ATTCACTTCTCCAATTGTCCCTCATATCTCCTCCTCCAGGTCTGAAGATCAGCGGCCGCTTGCTGTGCGG
TGGTCTTACTTTTGTTTTGCTCTTCCTCTATCTTGTCTAAAGCTTCCTTGGTGTCTTTTATCTCTATCCT
TTGATGCACACAATAGAGGGTTGCTACTGTATTATATAATGATCTAAGTTCTTCTGATCCTGTCTGAAGG
GATGGTTGTAGCTGTCCCAGTATTTGTCTACAGCCTTCTGATGTTTCTAACAGGCCAGGATTAACTGCGA
ATCGTTCTAGCTCCCTGCTTGCCCATACTATATGTTTTAATTTATATTTTTTCTTTCCCCCTGGCCTTAA
CCGAATTTTTTCCCATCGCGATCTAATTCTCCCCCGCTTAATACTGACGCTCTCGCACCCATCTCTCTCC
TTCTAGCCTCCGCTAGTCAAAATTTTTGGCGTACTCACCAGTCGCCGCCCCTCGCCTCTTGCCGTGCGCG
CTTCAGCAAGCCGAGTCCTGCGTCGAGAGAGCTCCTCTGGTTTCCCTTTCGCTTTCAAGTCCCTGTTCGG
GCGCCACTGCTAGAGATTTTCCACACTGACTAAAAGGGTCTGAGGGATCTCTAGTTACCAGAGTCACACA
ACAGACGGGCACACACTACTTGAAGCACTCAAGGCAAGCTTTATTGAGGCTTAAGCAGTGGGTTCCCTAG
TTAGCCAGAGAGCTCCCAGGCTCAGATCTGGTCTAACCAGAGAGACCCAGTACAGGCAAAACGCGCTGCT
TATATAGACCTCCCACCGTACACGCCTACCGCCCATTTGCGTCAATGGGGCGGAGTTGTTACGACATTTT
GGAAAGTCCCGTTGATTTTGGTGCCAAAACAAACTCCCATTGACGTCAATGGGGTGGAGACTTGGAAATC
CCCGTGAGTCAAACCGCTATCCACGCCCATTGATGTACTGCCAAAACCGCATCACCATGGTAATAGCGAT
GACTAATACGTAGATGTACTGCCAAGTAGGAAAGTCCCATAAGGTCATGTACTGGGCATAATGCCAGGCG
GGCCATTTACCGTCATTGACGTCAATAGGGGGCGTACTTGGCATATGATACACTTGATGTACTGCCAAGT
GGGCAGTTTACCGTAAATACTCCACCCATTGACGTCAATGGAAAGTCCCTATTGGCGTTACTATGGGAAC
ATACGTCATTATTGACGTCAATGGGCGGGGGTCGTTGGGCGGTCAGCCAGGCGGGCCATTTACCGTAAGT
TATGTAACGCGGAACTCCATATATGGGCTATGAACTAATGACCCCGTAATTGATTACTATTAATAACTAG
TCAATAATCAATGTCAACGCGTATATCTGGCCCGTACATCGCGAAGCAGCGCAAAACGCCTAACCCTAAG
CAGATTCTTCATGCAATTGTCGGTCAAGCCTTGCCTTGTTGTAGCTTAAATTTTGCTCGCGCACTACTCA
GCGACCTCCAACACACAAGCAGGGAGCAGATACTGGCTTAACTATGCGGCATCAGAGCAGATTGTACTGA
GAGTGCACCATAGGGGATCGGGAGATCTCCCGATCCGTCGACGTCAGGTGGCACTTTTCGGGGAAATGTG
CGCGGAACCCCTATTTGTTTATTTTTCTAAATACATTCAAATATGTATCCGCTCATGAGACAATAACCCT
GATAAATGCTTCAATAATATTGAAAAAGGAAGAGTATGAGTATTCAACATTTCCGTGTCGCCCTTATTCC
CTTTTTTGCGGCATTTTGCCTTCCTGTTTTTGCTCACCCAGAAACGCTGGTGAAAGTAAAAGATGCTGAA
GATCAGTTGGGTGCACGAGTGGGTTACATCGAACTGGATCTCAACAGCGGTAAGATCCTTGAGAGTTTTC
GCCCCGAAGAACGTTTTCCAATGATGAGCACTTTTAAAGTTCTGCTATGTGGCGCGGTATTATCCCGTAT
TGACGCCGGGCAAGAGCAACTCGGTCGCCGCATACACTATTCTCAGAATGACTTGGTTGAGTACTCACCA
GTCACAGAAAAGCATCTTACGGATGGCATGACAGTAAGAGAATTATGCAGTGCTGCCATAACCATGAGTG
ATAACACTGCGGCCAACTTACTTCTGACAACGATCGGAGGACCGAAGGAGCTAACCGCTTTTTTGCACAA
CATGGGGGATCATGTAACTCGCCTTGATCGTTGGGAACCGGAGCTGAATGAAGCCATACCAAACGACGAG
CGTGACACCACGATGCCTGTAGCAATGGCAACAACGTTGCGCAAACTATTAACTGGCGAACTACTTACTC
TAGCTTCCCGGCAACAATTAATAGACTGGATGGAGGCGGATAAAGTTGCAGGACCACTTCTGCGCTCGGC
CCTTCCGGCTGGCTGGTTTATTGCTGATAAATCTGGAGCCGGTGAGCGTGGGTCTCGCGGTATCATTGCA
GCACTGGGGCCAGATGGTAAGCCCTCCCGTATCGTAGTTATCTACACGACGGGGAGTCAGGCAACTATGG
ATGAACGAAATAGACAGATCGCTGAGATAGGTGCCTCACTGATTAAGCATTGGTAACTGTCAGACCAAGT
TTACTCATATATACTTTAGATTGATTTAAAACTTCATTTTTAATTTAAAAGGATCTAGGTGAAGATCCTT
TTTGATAATCTCATGACCAAAATCCCTTAACGTGAGTTTTCGTTCCACTGAGCGTCAGACCCCGTAGAAA
AGATCAAAGGATCTTCTTGAGATCCTTTTTTTCTGCGCGTAATCTGCTGCTTGCAAACAAAAAAACCACC
GCTACCAGCGGTGGTTTGTTTGCCGGATCAAGAGCTACCAACTCTTTTTCCGAAGGTAACTGGCTTCAGC
AGAGCGCAGATACCAAATACTGTTCTTCTAGTGTAGCCGTAGTTAGGCCACCACTTCAAGAACTCTGTAG
CACCGCCTACATACCTCGCTCTGCTAATCCTGTTACCAGTGGCTGCTGCCAGTGGCGATAAGTCGTGTCT
TACCGGGTTGGACTCAAGACGATAGTTACCGGATAAGGCGCAGCGGTCGGGCTGAACGGGGGGTTCGTGC
ACACAGCCCAGCTTGGAGCGAACGACCTACACCGAACTGAGATACCTACAGCGTGAGCTATGAGAAAGCG
CCACGCTTCCCGAAGGGAGAAAGGCGGACAGGTATCCGGTAAGCGGCAGGGTCGGAACAGGAGAGCGCAC
GAGGGAGCTTCCAGGGGGAAACGCCTGGTATCTTTATAGTCCTGTCGGGTTTCGCCACCTCTGACTTGAG
CGTCGATTTTTGTGATGCTCGTCAGGGGGGCGGAGCCTATGGAAAAACGCCAGCAACGCGGCCTTTTTAC
GGTTCCTGGCCTTTTGCTGGCCTTTTGCTCACATGTTCTTTCCTGCGTTATCCCCTGATTCTGTGGATAA
CCGTATTACCGCCTTTGAGTGAGCTGATACCGCTCGCCGCAGCCGAACGACCGAGCGCAGCGAGTCAGTG
AGCGAGGAAGCGGAAGAGCGCCCAATACGCAAACCGCCTCTCCCCGCGCGTTGGCCGATTCATTAATGCA
GCTGGCACGACAGGTTTCCCGACTGGAAAGCGGGCAGTGAGCGCAACGCAATTAATGTGAGTTAGCTCAC
TCATTAGGCACCCCAGGCTTTACACTTTATGCTTCCGGCTCGTATGTTGTGTGGAATTGTGAGCGGATAA
CAATTTCACACAGGAAACAGCTATGACCATGATTACGCCAAGCTCTAGCTAGAGGTCGACGGTATACAGA
CATGATAAGATACATTGATGAGTTTGGACAAACCACAACTAGAATGCAGTGAAAAAAATGCTTTATTTGT
GAAATTTGTGATGCTATTGCTTTATTTGTAACCATTATAAGCTGCAATAAACAAGTTGGGGTGGGCGAAG
AACTCCAGCATGAGATCCCCGCGCTGGAGGATCATCCAGCCGGCGTCCCGGAAAACGATTCCGAAGCCCA
ACCTTTCATAGAAGGCGGCGGTGGAATCGAAATCTCGTAGCACGTGTCAGTCCTGCTCCTCGGCCACGAA
GTGCACGCAGTTGCCGGCCGGGTCGCGCAGGGCGAACTCCCGCCCCCACGGCTGCTCGCCGATCTCGGTC
ATGGCCGGCCCGGAGGCGTCCCGGAAGTTCGTGGACACGACCTCCGACCACTCGGCGTACAGCTCGTCCA
GGCCGCGCACCCACACCCAGGCCAGGGTGTTGTCCGGCACCACCTGGTCCTGGACCGCGCTGATGAACAG
GGTCACGTCGTCCCGGACCACACCGGCGAAGTCGTCCTCCACGAAGTCCCGGGAGAACCCGAGCCGGTCG
GTCCAGAACTCGACCGCTCCGGCGACGTCGCGCGCGGTGAGCACCGGAACGGCACTGGTCAACTTGGCCA
TGGTTTAGTTCCTCACCTTGTCGTATTATACTATGCCGATATACTATGCCGATGATTAATTGTCAACACG
TGCT
